>Addgene plasmid #183255 | pSBbi-RP Hu CXCR3 | addgene full sequence | sequence record 369698 | Addgene NGS Result
AATTTTAACAAAATATTAACGCTTACAATTTCCTGATGCGGTATTTTCTCCTTACGCATCTGTGCGGTAT
TTCACACCGCATCAGGTGGCACTTTTCGGGGAAATGTGCGCGGAACCCCTATTTGTTTATTTTTCTAAAT
ACATTCAAATATGTATCCGCTCATGAGACAATAACCCTGATAAATGCTTCAATAATATTGAAAAAGGAAG
AGTATGAGTATTCAACATTTCCGTGTCGCCCTTATTCCCTTTTTTGCGGCATTTTGCCTTCCTGTTTTTG
CTCACCCAGAAACGCTGGTGAAAGTAAAAGATGCTGAAGATCAGTTGGGTGCACGAGTGGGTTACATCGA
ACTGGATCTCAACAGCGGTAAGATCCTTGAGAGTTTTCGCCCCGAAGAACGTTTTCCAATGATGAGCACT
TTTAAAGTTCTGCTATGTGGCGCGGTATTATCCCGTATTGACGCCGGGCAAGAGCAACTCGGTCGCCGCA
TACACTATTCTCAGAATGACTTGGTTGAGTACTCACCAGTCACAGAAAAGCATCTTACGGATGGCATGAC
AGTAAGAGAATTATGCAGTGCTGCCATAACCATGAGTGATAACACTGCGGCCAACTTACTTCTGACAACG
ATCGGAGGACCGAAGGAGCTAACCGCTTTTTTGCACAACATGGGGGATCATGTAACTCGCCTTGATCGTT
GGGAACCGGAGCTGAATGAAGCCATACCAAACGACGAGCGTGACACCACGATGCCTGTAGCAATGGCAAC
AACGTTGCGCAAACTATTAACTGGCGAACTACTTACTCTAGCTTCCCGGCAACAATTAATAGACTGGATG
GAGGCGGATAAAGTTGCAGGACCACTTCTGCGCTCGGCCCTTCCGGCTGGCTGGTTTATTGCTGATAAAT
CTGGAGCCGGTGAGCGTGGGTCTCGCGGTATCATTGCAGCACTGGGGCCAGATGGTAAGCCCTCCCGTAT
CGTAGTTATCTACACGACGGGGAGTCAGGCAACTATGGATGAACGAAATAGACAGATCGCTGAGATAGGT
GCCTCACTGATTAAGCATTGGTAACTGTCAGACCAAGTTTACTCATATATACTTTAGATTGATTTAAAAC
TTCATTTTTAATTTAAAAGGATCTAGGTGAAGATCCTTTTTGATAATCTCATGACCAAAATCCCTTAACG
TGAGTTTTCGTTCCACTGAGCGTCAGACCCCGTAGAAAAGATCAAAGGATCTTCTTGAGATCCTTTTTTT
CTGCGCGTAATCTGCTGCTTGCAAACAAAAAAACCACCGCTACCAGCGGTGGTTTGTTTGCCGGATCAAG
AGCTACCAACTCTTTTTCCGAAGGTAACTGGCTTCAGCAGAGCGCAGATACCAAATACTGTTCTTCTAGT
GTAGCCGTAGTTAGGCCACCACTTCAAGAACTCTGTAGCACCGCCTACATACCTCGCTCTGCTAATCCTG
TTACCAGTGGCTGCTGCCAGTGGCGATAAGTCGTGTCTTACCGGGTTGGACTCAAGACGATAGTTACCGG
ATAAGGCGCAGCGGTCGGGCTGAACGGGGGGTTCGTGCACACAGCCCAGCTTGGAGCGAACGACCTACAC
CGAACTGAGATACCTACAGCGTGAGCTATGAGAAAGCGCCACGCTTCCCGAAGGGAGAAAGGCGGACAGG
TATCCGGTAAGCGGCAGGGTCGGAACAGGAGAGCGCACGAGGGAGCTTCCAGGGGGAAACGCCTGGTATC
TTTATAGTCCTGTCGGGTTTCGCCACCTCTGACTTGAGCGTCGATTTTTGTGATGCTCGTCAGGGGGGCG
GAGCCTATGGAAAAACGCCAGCAACGCGGCCTTTTTACGGTTCCTGGCCTTTTGCTGGCCTTTTGCTCAC
ATGTTCTTTCCTGCGTTATCCCCTGATTCTGTGGATAACCGTATTACCGCCTTTGAGTGAGCTGATACCG
CTCGCCGCAGCCGAACGACCGAGCGCAGCGAGTCAGTGAGCGAGGAAGCGGATCCCTATACAGTTGAAGT
CGGAAGTTTACATACACCTTAGCCAAATACATTTAAACTCACTTTTTCACAATTCCTGACATTTAATCCT
AGTAAAAATTCCCTGTCTTAGGTCAGTTAGGATCACCACTTTATTTTAAGAATGTGAAATATCAGAATAA
TAGTAGAGAGAATGATTCATTTCAGCTTTTATTTCTTTCATCACATTCCCAGTGGGTCAGAAGTTTACAT
ACACTCGACTCCTCTGCAGAATGCGGCGATGTTTCGGTAAGGGGTCCCGAGTAGCTAGTTCATGGCAGCC
AGCATATGGCATATGTTGCCAAACTCTAAACCAAATACTCATTCTGATGTTTTAAATGATTTGCCCTCCC
ATATGTCCTTCCGAGTGAGAGACACAAAAAATTCCAACACACTATTGCAATGAAAATAAATTTCCTTTAT
TAGCCAGAAGTCAGATGCTCAAGGGGCTTCATGATGTCCCCATAATTTTTGGCAGAGGGAAAAAGATCTC
AGTGGTATTTGTGAGCCAGGGCATTGGCCACACCAGCCACCACCTTCTGATAGGCAGCCTGCACCTGAGG
AGTGAATTCACGACAGGCCTTCGAATCAGGCACCGGGCTTGCGGGTCATGCACCAGGTGCGCGGTCCTTC
GGGCACCTCGACGTCGGCGGTGACGGTGAAGCCGAGCCGCTCGTAGAAGGGGAGGTTGCGGGGCGCGGAG
GTCTCCAGGAAGGCGGGCACCCCGGCGCGCTCGGCCGCCTCCACTCCGGGGAGCACGACGGCGCTGCCCA
GACCCTTGCCCTGGTGGTCGGGCGAGACGCCGACGGTGGCCAGGAACCACGCGGGCTCCTTGGGCCGGTG
CGGCGCCAGGAGGCCTTCCATCTGTTGCTGCGCGGCCAGCCGGGAACCGCTCAACTCGGCCATGCGCGGG
CCGATCTCGGCGAACACCGCCCCCGCTTCGACGCTCTCCGGCGTGGTCCAGACCGCCACCGCGGCGCCGT
CGTCCGCGACCCACACCTTGCCGATGTCGAGCCCGACGCGCGTGAGGAAGAGTTCTTGCAGCTCGGTGAC
CCGCTCGATGTGGCGGTCCGGATCGACGGTGTGGCGCGTGGCGGGGTAGTCGGCGAACGCGGCGGCGAGG
GTGCGTACGGCCCTGGGGACGTCGTCGCGGGTGGCGAGGCGCACCGTGGGCTTGTACTCGGTCATGGGGC
CAGGATTCTCCTCGACGTCACCAGCCTGCTTCAGCAGGCTGAAGTTAGTAGCTCCACTGCCCTTGTACAG
CTCGTCCATGCCGTACAGGAACAGGTGGTGGCGGCCCTCGGAGCGCTCGTACTGTTCCACGATGGTGTAG
TCCTCGTTGTGGGAGGTGATGTCCAGCTTGGTGTCCACGTAGTAGTAGCCGGGCAGTTGCACGGGCTTCT
TGGCCATGTAGATGGTCTTGAACTCCACCAGGTAGTGGCCGCCGTCCTTCAGCTTCAGGGCCTGGTGGAT
CTCGCCCTTCAGCACGCCGTCGCGGGGGTACAGGCGCTCGGTGGAGGCCTCCCAGCCCATTGTCTTCTTC
TGCATTACGGGGCCGTCGGGGGGGAAGTTGGTGCCGCGCATCTTCACCTTGTAGATCAGCGTGCCGTCCT
GCAGGGAGGAGTCCTGGGTCACGGTCACCAGACCGCCGTCCTCGAAGTTCATCACGCGCTCCCACTTGAA
GCCCTCGGGGAAGGACAGCTTCTTGTAATCGGGGATGTCGGCGGGGTGCTTCACGTACGCCTTGGAGCCG
TACATGAACTGGGGGGACAGGATGTCCCAGGCGAAGGGCAGGGGGCCGCCCTTGGTCACCTTCAGCTTGG
CGGTCTGGGTGCCCTCGTAGGGGCGGCCCTCGCCCTCGCCCTCGATCTCGAACTCATGGCCGTTCATGGA
GCCCTCCATGCGCACCTTGAAGCGCATGAACTCTTTGATGACCTCCTCGCCCTTGCTCAACATGGTGGCC
TCAGGTGCAGAGGTTTCTACAGGGAAAGAGAGAAAGGCTACAGTTAGTTTGCTGTGATGATGCTAAGTGC
CGAGGTCAGATGTCTATGGATTGTACACGGAATCCCAACGCAGGAACCAAAAAACACTCACCCAAAAAAA
TGGCGCTAAGGCCGAGAGAAAGGCGAAGTTCCGTCTACGGCTATATACCTTGAAACAGGGGCGGCAGAAG
TGACGCAACGCGGTTGCGCGGACGGCTTCCTGTGTTTTCATTGGTCGAAGCGTTCTGCGCGTGCGCAGAG
ATTCCCCAGGGAAGGCGGGCCCTCTTCCGAATGTCCAATCCGGACATTCTTCCGGTTGGACCTCCGCGGT
CAGCGCTGTGCCCGGCGAGAGATCACGTGGGGCGCGGAGGCGGTGCTGCTGGGGCACGGCCGTCCAGCCT
CGGCGGCCATATTTTTGAGGGGCTGTTCATCTCGTTCACACGCTCTGTCCGCCATGTTTGTGAGTGGAAG
CGCCATTACCCCTTCAAGCGACTGAAGGCTGCAGGGCCTCTGGTGGCCCGCATGGGGAGACCAGACCCGC
CAGGCCCGCCTTTCCGCACTCAGTCCGGGCTTACTTTATTTTGTGAGACAGGGTCTCGCCTAGAGGCTCC
GGTGCCCGTCAGTGGGCAGAGCGCACATCGCCCACAGTCCCCGAGAAGTTGGGGGGAGGGGTCGGCAATT
GAACCGGTGCCTAGAGAAGGTGGCGCGGGGTAAACTGGGAAAGTGATGTCGTGTACTGGCTCCGCCTTTT
TCCCGAGGGTGGGGGAGAACCGTATATAAGTGCAGTAGTCGCCGTGAACGTTCTTTTTCGCAACGGGTTT
GCCGCCAGAACACAGGTAAGTGCCGTGTGTGGTTCCCGCGGGCCTGGCCTCTTTACGGGTTATGGCCCTT
GCGTGCCTTGAATTACTTCCACGCCCCTGGCTGCAGTACGTGATTCTTGATCCCGAGCTTCGGGTTGGAA
GTGGGTGGGAGAGTTCGAGGCCTTGCGCTTAAGGAGCCCCTTCGCCTCGTGCTTGAGTTGAGGCCTGGCT
TGGGCGCTGGGGCCGCCGCGTGCGAATCTGGTGGCACCTTCGCGCCTGTCTCGCTGCTTTCGATAAGTCT
CTAGCCATTTAAAATTTTTGATGACCTGCTGCGACGCTTTTTTTCTGGCAAGATAGTCTTGTAAATGCGG
GCCAAGATCTGCACACTGGTATTTCGGTTTTTGGGGCCGCGGGCGGCGACGGGGCCCGTGCGTCCCAGCG
CACATGTTCGGCGAGGCGGGGCCTGCGAGCGCGGCCACCGAGAATCGGACGGGGGTAGTCTCAAGCTGGC
CGGCCTGCTCTGGTGCCTGGCCTCGCGCCGCCGTGTATCGCCCCGCCCTGGGCGGCAAGGCTGGCCCGGT
CGGCACCAGTTGCGTGAGCGGAAAGATGGCCGCTTCCCGGCCCTGCTGCAGGGAGCTCAAAATGGAGGAC
GCGGCGCTCGGGAGAGCGGGCGGGTGAGTCACCCACACAAAGGAAAAGGGCCTTTCCGTCCTCAGCCGTC
GCTTCATGTGACTCCACGGAGTACCGGGCGCCGTCCAGGCACCTCGATTAGTTCTCGAGCTTTTGGAGTA
CGTCGTCTTTAGGTTGGGGGGAGGGGTTTTATGCGATGGAGTTTCCCCATACTGAGTGGGTGGAGACTGA
AGTTAGGCCAGCTTGGCACTTGATGTAATTCTCCTTGGAATTTGCCCTTTTTGAGTTTGGATCTTGGTTC
ATTCTCAAGCCTCAGACAGTGGTTCAAAGTTTTTTTCTTCCATTTAAGGTGTCGTGAAAACTACCCCAAG
CTGGCCTCTGAGGCCCCACCATGGTCCTTGAGGTGAGTGACCACCAAGTGCTAAATGACGCCGAGGTTGC
CGCCCTCCTGGAGAACTTCAGCTCTTCCTATGACTATGGAGAAAACGAGAGTGACTCGTGCTGTACCTCC
CCGCCCTGCCCACAGGACTTCAGCCTGAACTTCGACCGGGCCTTCCTGCCAGCCCTCTACAGCCTCCTCT
TTCTGCTGGGGCTGCTGGGCAACGGCGCGGTGGCAGCCGTGCTGCTGAGCCGGCGGACAGCCCTGAGCAG
CACCGACACCTTCCTGCTCCACCTAGCTGTAGCAGACACGCTGCTGGTGCTGACACTGCCGCTCTGGGCA
GTGGACGCTGCCGTCCAGTGGGTCTTTGGCTCTGGCCTCTGCAAAGTGGCAGGTGCCCTCTTCAACATCA
ACTTCTACGCAGGAGCCCTCCTGCTGGCCTGCATCAGCTTTGACCGCTACCTGAACATAGTTCATGCCAC
CCAGCTCTACCGCCGGGGGCCCCCGGCCCGCGTGACCCTCACCTGCCTGGCTGTCTGGGGGCTCTGCCTG
CTTTTCGCCCTCCCAGACTTCATCTTCCTGTCGGCCCACCACGACGAGCGCCTCAACGCCACCCACTGCC
AATACAACTTCCCACAGGTGGGCCGCACGGCTCTGCGGGTGCTGCAGCTGGTGGCTGGCTTTCTGCTGCC
CCTGCTGGTCATGGCCTACTGCTATGCCCACATCCTGGCCGTGCTGCTGGTTTCCAGGGGCCAGCGGCGC
CTGCGGGCCATGCGGCTGGTGGTGGTGGTCGTGGTGGCCTTTGCCCTCTGCTGGACCCCCTATCACCTGG
TGGTGCTGGTGGACATCCTCATGGACCTGGGCGCTTTGGCCCGCAACTGTGGCCGAGAAAGCAGGGTAGA
CGTGGCCAAGTCGGTCACCTCAGGCCTGGGCTACATGCACTGCTGCCTCAACCCGCTGCTCTATGCCTTT
GTAGGGGTCAAGTTCCGGGAGCGGATGTGGATGCTGCTCTTGCGCCTGGGCTGCCCCAACCAGAGAGGGC
TCCAGAGGCAGCCATCGTCTTCCCGCCGGGATTCATCCTGGTCTGAGACCTCAGAGGCCTCCTACTCGGG
CTTGTGAGGCCTGTCAGGCCAAGCTTGGGGATCAATTCTCTAGAGCTCGCTGATCAGCCTCGACTGTGCC
TTCTAGTTGCCAGCCATCTGTTGTTTGCCCCTCCCCCGTGCCTTCCTTGACCCTGGAAGGTGCCACTCCC
ACTGTCCTTTCCTAATAAAATGAGGAAATTGCATCGCATTGTCTGAGTAGGTGTCATTCTATTCTGGGGG
GTGGGGTGGGGCAGGACAGCAAGGGGGAGGATTGGGAAGACAATAGCAGGCATGCTGGGGATGCGGTGGG
CTCTATGGCTTCTGAGGCGGAAAGAACCAGCTGGGCCTACTAGATAGCGGACCCCTTACCGAAACATCGC
CGCATTCTGCAGAGGAGTCGAACTTAGTGTATGTAAACTTCTGACCCACTGGAATTGTGATACAGTGAAT
TATAAGTGAAATAATCTGTCTGTAAACAATTGTTGGAAAAATGACTTGTGTCATGCACAAAGTAGATGTC
CTAACTGACTTGCCAAAACTATTGTTTGTTAACAAGAAATTTGTGGAGTAGTTGAAAAACGAGTTTTAAT
GACTCCAACTTAAGTGTATGTAAACTTCCGACTTCAACTGTATAGGGATCC
Features (pLannotate 1.2.2; 13 found; start..end, strand, type, name):
      1..31      +  rep_origin     M13 ori (fragment): M13 bacteriophage origin of replication; arrow indicates direction of (+) strand synthesis
     32..82      -  misc_feature   bom (fragment): basis of mobility region from pBR322
    109..213     +  promoter       AmpR promoter: bla
    214..1074    +  CDS            AmpR: β-lactamase; bla; confers resistance to ampicillin, carbenicillin, and related antibiotics
   1245..1833    +  rep_origin     ori: high-copy-number ColE1/pMB1/pBR322/pUC origin of replication
   2396..2451    -  polyA_signal   β-globin poly(A) signal: rabbit β-globin polyadenylation signal (Gil and Proudfoot, 1987)
   2522..2602    -  CDS            HBB (fragment): HBB_PONPY - Experimental evidence at transcript level: Swiss-Prot protein existence level 2. Involved in oxygen transport from the lung to the various peripheral tissues. From Pongo pygmaeus (Bornean orangutan).
   2616..3215    -  CDS            PuroR: puromycin N-acetyltransferase; pac from Streptomyces alboniger; confers resistance to puromycin
   3282..3983    -  CDS            dTomato: dTomato is a basic (constitutively fluorescent) orange fluorescent protein published in 2004, derived from Discosoma sp.. It is reported to be a somewhat slowly-maturing dimer with low acid sensitivity.
   4616..5797    +  promoter       EF-1α promoter: strong constitutive promoter for human elongation factor EF-1α
   5831..6934    +  CDS            CXCR3: CXCR3_HUMAN - Also known as GPR9. Experimental evidence at protein level: Swiss-Prot protein existence level 1. [Isoform 3]: Mediates the activity of CXCL11. From Homo sapiens (Human).
   6994..7218    +  polyA_signal   bGH poly(A) signal: bovine growth hormone polyadenylation signal
   7222..7243    +  promoter       SV40 promoter (fragment): SV40 enhancer and early promoter
