[The description below was written by a language model from this plasmid's Addgene catalogue record and pLannotate feature annotations shown in this document.]
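Description:
pSBbi-RP Hu CXCR3 is a mammalian expression plasmid built on the pSBbiRP-Pur Sleeping Beauty transposon backbone, designed to place human CXCR3 stably into the genome of target cells by transposition. In bacteria it is maintained as a high-copy plasmid through a ColE1/pUC-type origin and selected with ampicillin via the bla gene and its own promoter. Short fragments of an M13 origin and the pBR322 bom region are also detected. The automated feature table does not annotate the Sleeping Beauty inverted repeats that would flank the transposable cassette, so their positions are not documented here, and a transposase would have to be supplied separately, since none is annotated.

The payload has a bidirectional layout, with two units reading in opposite directions. On one strand, the strong constitutive human EF-1α promoter drives the CXCR3 coding sequence, which is terminated by the bovine growth hormone polyadenylation signal. CXCR3 is a chemokine receptor also known as CD183 or GPR9. On the opposite strand lie dTomato, an orange-red fluorescent protein, and the puromycin N-acetyltransferase gene, followed by a β-globin-derived segment and the rabbit β-globin poly(A) signal. The promoter for this reporter and marker unit, and the element in the short gap linking its two coding sequences, are not annotated. This arrangement allows transposed cells to be enriched with puromycin and tracked or sorted by fluorescence while expressing the receptor.

According to the depositor, Jurkat cells transposed with this vector become chemotactic for CXCL11. This supports its use in generating stable CXCR3-expressing lines for chemokine-directed migration studies.
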