Addgene plasmid #183255: pSBbi-RP Hu CXCR3
Purpose: Expression of human CXCR3 in a Sleeping Beauty transposon vector
Depositing lab: Alexander McLellan. Depositing organization: University of Otago.
Backbone
  Vector backbone: pSBbiRP-Pur
  Vector type: Mammalian Expression
  Selectable markers: Puromycin
Growth in bacteria
  Bacterial resistance: Ampicillin, 100 μg/mL
  Growth temperature: 37°C
  Growth strain: DH5alpha
  Copy number: High Copy
Gene/Insert
  Gene/Insert name: CXCR3
  Species: H. sapiens (human)
  Entrez Gene: CXCR3 (a.k.a. CD182, CD183, CKR-L2, CMKAR3, GPR9, IP10-R, Mig-R, MigR)
  Cloning method: Restriction Enzyme; 5′ cloning site unknown (unknown if destroyed)
Terms and licenses: Academic/Nonprofit Terms; Industry Terms: Not Available to Industry
Depositor comments: Jurkat cells transposed with this vector become chemotactic for CXCL11.
How to cite: pSBbi-RP Hu CXCR3 was a gift from Alexander McLellan (Addgene plasmid # 183255 ; http://n2t.net/addgene:183255 ; RRID:Addgene_183255)
